>Addgene plasmid #23074 | pWZ414-F50 | addgene partial sequence | sequence record 29006 | 23074 with pRS414-R 5'-CACCTCTGACTTGAGCGTCG
GGGCGGAGCCTATGGAAAACGCCAGCAACGCGGCCTTTTTACGGTTCCTGGCCTTTTGCTGGCCTTTTGC
TCACATGCCTAGTTTCTTTTATTGAGACTTATTTTTAATATATATAGTACATGAAATAATAAAAAACCGA
AAAATGCATACATAAGGTTCTATTATATTCCCAATAGAATGATCGTTATTTTATTTTTTGAAAGGCATGA
AAATAATTTCAAACACCGATTGTTTAACCACCGATTGTTTAACCACCGAAACCATATAAGGTTCTACCTT
GTCTCTTCAAAGCATAAACAACATCCAAAGAAGTAACAGTCTTTCTCTTGGCGTGTTCAGTGTAAGTAAC
AGAGTCCCTGATGACGGATTCCAAGAAGGACTTAAGGACGGCTCTGACTTCTTCGTAGATCAAACCAGAA
ATACGCTTGACACCACCTCTTCTAGCTAATCTTCTGATAGCTGGCTTAGTGATACCTTGGATGTTATCTC
TTAAGATCTTTCTGTGACGCCGAGCTCCACCTTTACCTAGACCTCGACCACCTTTACCGCGGCCGGACAT
TATTTTATTGTATTGATTGTTGTTTTTGCTACTCTTTTGAACAAGATGTAGGAAAAAAGATAGAGAAAAG
AATAAATTAAGCGAAAAAAAAAAAATCTCTTTCACCGCCTCATCCTAATATACTTATATATGATATAACT
ACATACGCACAAACACGTATGTATCTAGCC
