>Addgene plasmid #23074 | pWZ414-F50 | addgene partial sequence | sequence record 29007 | 23074 with T7
NGGTCGANGGTATCGATAAGCTTGATATCGAATTCCTGCAGCCCCCTAGTCTCTTCGAAAATGATGTTTA
TTGATAATTATTATACATGGTTTCTTGCCGGTTATAAAATTACGTATACTATCTAAGCATCTAAAAATTA
GCCCCGCAATTATGTCTGTAAACGATAAATTACAGCATATATACCCTCCTCATGTCGTTAAAAGCATTGC
GAATAGATAGATGAATAATGTATTAAAAAAGGAGATGTTTGTATGATGTCCCCCCAGTCTAAATGCATAG
AAAAAAAAAAATTCCCGCTTTATATTCATGATCTTTCACCTCTTAGTCTTCTGGCCAATTTGATATCCTT
CTTTTGGATAGTAACACGCTTAGCGTGAATAGCAGCCAGATTAGTGTCTTCAAACAAAGAGACTAAGTAT
GCTTCGACGGATTCTTGCAAAGCACCGATAGCAGAAGATTGAAATCTCAAGTCGGTCTTGAAATCTTGAG
CGATTTCTCTGACCAATCTTTGGAAAGGTAACTTTCTGATCAACAGTTCAGTAGATTTTTGGAATCTTCT
AATTTCTCTCAAGGCAACAGTACCTGGCTTATATCTGTGAGGCTTCTTAACACCACCGGTAGATGGGGCG
GATTTTCTGGCAGCCTTGGAGGCTAATTGTTTCCGCGGGGCTCTACCACCAGTGGATTTTCTAGCTGTTT
GTTTAGTTCTGGCCATTGTGGAGTGTTTGCTTGGATCCTTTAGTAAAAGGGGAAGAACAGTTGGAAGGGC
CAAAGTGGAAGTCACAAAACAGTGGTCCTATATAAAAGAACAAGAAAAAGATTATTTATATACAACTGCG
GTCACAAGAAGCAACGCGAGAGAGCACAACACGCTGTTATCACGCA
