[The description below was written by a language model from this plasmid's Addgene catalogue record.]
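Description:
pWZ414-F50 is a yeast expression plasmid built on a pRS414 backbone from which the Afl III–Sma I segment was removed. pRS414 belongs to the pRS series of yeast–E. coli shuttle vectors and is generally known as a centromeric (CEN/ARS), low-copy plasmid, although the record lists copy number as unknown. It is selected in Saccharomyces cerevisiae through the TRP1 auxotrophic marker and propagated in E. coli under ampicillin selection. No feature table accompanies the entry, so individual backbone elements cannot be confirmed beyond what the catalogue fields state.

The insert is an approximately 1.9 kb S. cerevisiae fragment carrying the HHT2-HHF2 locus, which encodes the second gene copies of histone H3 and histone H4 (YNL031C and YNL030W), cloned between the Afl III and Spe I sites. The record does not name a promoter. In the yeast genome these two genes are divergently transcribed from a shared intergenic region, so expression probably comes from the native regulatory sequences, but this is not stated. Both histones carry lysine-to-arginine substitutions in their amino-terminal tails: H3 K14R, and H4 K8R plus K16R. Arginine preserves the positive charge but cannot be acetylated, so these alleles mimic a constitutively unacetylated state at those positions.

According to the associated publication, the construct was made to examine essential and redundant roles of histone acetylation by mutating target lysines, in combination with loss of the Gcn5p acetyltransferase. Plasmids of this kind typically supply mutant H3 and H4 as the histone source in strains lacking the chromosomal histone genes.
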