Addgene plasmid #23074: pWZ414-F50
Depositing lab: Sharon Dent. Depositing organization: University of Texas MD Anderson Cancer Center. Publication: Essential and redundant functions of histone acetylation revealed by mutation of target lysines and loss of the Gcn5p acetyltransferase. Zhang W, Bone JR, Edmondson DG, Turner BM, Roth SY. EMBO J. 1998 Jun 1. 17(11):3155-67. 10.1093/emboj/17.11.3155 PubMed 9606197.
Backbone
  Vector backbone: pRS414 delta Afl III- Sma I
  Backbone manufacturer: Stratagene
  Backbone size w/o insert (bp): 4348
  Vector type: Yeast Expression
  Selectable markers: TRP1
Growth in bacteria
  Bacterial resistance: Ampicillin, 100 μg/mL
  Growth temperature: 37°C
  Growth strain: DH5alpha
  Copy number: Unknown
Gene/Insert
  Gene/Insert name: yeast Histone H3-2 and Histone H4-2 (alt name: HHT2-HHF2)
  Species: S. cerevisiae (budding yeast)
  Insert size (bp): 1900
  Mutation: Histone H3 changed Lysine 14 to Arginine, H3 K14R Histone H4 changed Lysines 8 and 16 to Arginines, H4 K8,16R
  GenBank ID: S000004976 S000004975
  Cloning method: Restriction Enzyme; 5′ cloning site Afl III (not destroyed); 3′ cloning site Spe I (unknown if destroyed)
  Sequencing primers: 5′ T7; 3′ CACCTCTGACTTGAGCGTCG
Resource information
  A portion of this plasmid was derived from a plasmid made by: from Dr. Mary Ann Osley, currently at the Univ. of New Mexico, Albuquerque, NM
Terms and licenses: Academic/Nonprofit Terms; Industry Terms: Not Available to Industry
Depositor comments: HHT2 is Yeast ID YNL031C HHF2 is Yeast ID YNL030W HHT2 is gene ID 855700 HHF2 is gene ID 855701
How to cite: pWZ414-F50 was a gift from Sharon Dent (Addgene plasmid # 23074 ; http://n2t.net/addgene:23074 ; RRID:Addgene_23074)
